Addgene plasmid #173554: pICSL86977OD:PITG_18683
Purpose: This is a binary plasmid that can be transferred into Agrobacterium and used to transiently express the protein encoded by the insert in plants by agro-infiltration.
Depositing lab: Sophien Kamoun. Depositing organization: Sainsbury Laboratory, Norwich. Publication: Plant pathogens convergently evolved to counteract redundant nodes of an NLR immune receptor network. Derevnina L, Contreras MP, Adachi H, Upson J, Vergara Cruces A, Xie R, Sklenar J, Menke FLH, Mugford ST, MacLean D, Ma W, Hogenhout SA, Goverse A, Maqbool A, Wu CH, Kamoun S. PLoS Biol. 2021 Aug 23;19(8):e3001136. doi: 10.1371/journal.pbio.3001136. PubMed 34424903.
Backbone
  Vector backbone: pICSL86977OD
  Backbone manufacturer: Youles SynBio plasmids
  Backbone size w/o insert (bp): 8678
  Vector type: Plant Expression
  Selectable markers: Basta
Growth in bacteria
  Bacterial resistance: Kanamycin, 50 μg/mL
  Growth temperature: 37°C
  Growth strain: DH5alpha
  Copy number: High Copy
Gene/Insert
  Gene/Insert name: PITG_18683_T30-4
  Species: Phytophthora infestans
  Promoter: 35S
  Cloning method: Restriction Enzyme; 5′ cloning site unknown (unknown if destroyed); 3′ cloning site unknown (unknown if destroyed)
Terms and licenses: Academic/Nonprofit Terms; Industry Terms: Not Available to Industry
How to cite: pICSL86977OD:PITG_18683 was a gift from Sophien Kamoun (Addgene plasmid # 173554 ; http://n2t.net/addgene:173554 ; RRID:Addgene_173554)
