[The description below was written by a language model from this plasmid's Addgene catalogue record and pLannotate feature annotations shown in this document.]
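Description:
pICSL86977OD:PITG_18683 is a binary plant expression plasmid built on the pICSL86977OD backbone. It is designed to be moved into Agrobacterium and used for transient expression of a Phytophthora infestans gene in plant tissue by agro-infiltration. It replicates in E. coli from a high-copy ColE1/pUC-type origin. The pVS1 oriV, together with the pVS1 RepA replication protein and StaA stability protein, supports maintenance in Agrobacterium. Bacterial selection is by kanamycin, through an aphA-3 aminoglycoside phosphotransferase gene annotated downstream of a bla (AmpR) promoter.

Between the nopaline-type left and right T-DNA border repeats lie two plant cassettes. The payload cassette, next to the right border, uses the constitutive CaMV 35S promoter followed by the TMV Ω 5' leader, a translational enhancer. These drive the insert PITG_18683 from P. infestans strain T30-4, and the cassette ends with the octopine synthase terminator. The annotation tool matched only a short stretch of the insert, as a fragment similar to a secreted P. infestans effector that associates with calmodulin to interfere with host calcium signalling; the record does not otherwise describe the protein's function, and no epitope tags or reporters are annotated. A fragment of CaMV coding sequence detected upstream of the 35S promoter probably represents extended viral promoter-region sequence rather than an intended gene. The second cassette, near the left border, places the bar phosphinothricin acetyltransferase gene between the NOS promoter and NOS terminator, giving Basta (glufosinate) resistance in plants.

The sequenced record (8,251 nt) is shorter than the listed insert-free backbone size, which may reflect replacement of a cloning stuffer, though the record does not say so. The associated publication concerns pathogen effectors that counteract an NLR immune receptor network.
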