Features (pLannotate 1.2.2; 17 found; start..end, strand, type, name):
    590..614     -  misc_feature   RB T-DNA repeat: right border repeat from nopaline C58 T-DNA
    681..1388    -  terminator     OCS terminator: octopine synthase terminator
   1399..1560    -  CDS            BLB2B_PHYIT (fragment): Experimental evidence at protein level: Swiss-Prot protein existence level 1. Secreted effector that associates with calmodulin to interfere with plant defense-associated calcium signaling in hosts. From Phytophthora infestans (strain T30-4) (Potato late blight fungus).
   1572..1625    -  misc_feature   TMV Ω: translational enhancer from the tobacco mosaic virus 5'-leader sequence (Gallie et al., 1988)
   1654..1999    -  promoter       CaMV 35S promoter: strong constitutive promoter from cauliflower mosaic virus
   1656..1702    -  promoter       minimal CaMV 35S promoter: minimal 35S promoter from cauliflower mosaic virus
   2183..2989    -  CDS            IBMP_CAMVB (fragment): Experimental evidence at protein level: Swiss-Prot protein existence level 1. Enhances the ribosomal termination-reinitiation event leading to the translation of major open reading frames on the polycistronic viral RNAs. From Cauliflower mosaic virus (strain Bari 1) (CaMV).
   3032..3284    -  terminator     NOS terminator: nopaline synthase terminator and poly(A) signal
   3315..3863    -  CDS            bar: PAT_STRHY - Experimental evidence at protein level: Swiss-Prot protein existence level 1. Inactivates phosphinothricin (PPT) by transfer of an acetyl group from acetyl CoA. Can also acetylate demethylphosphinothricin but not PTT or glutamate. This enzyme is an effector of phosphinothricin tripeptide (PTT or bialaphos) resistance. From Streptomyces hygroscopicus. Introduced by genetic manipulation and expressed in glufosinate-tolerant maize by Dekalb Genetics.
   3884..4066    -  promoter       NOS promoter: nopaline synthase promoter NOS promoter
   4261..4285    -  misc_feature   LB T-DNA repeat: left border repeat from nopaline C58 T-DNA
   4421..5009    -  rep_origin     ori: high-copy-number ColE1/pMB1/pBR322/pUC origin of replication
   5180..5974    -  CDS            KanR: aminoglycoside phosphotransferase; aphA-3; confers resistance to kanamycin
   5975..6079    -  promoter       AmpR promoter: bla
   6141..6335    -  rep_origin     pVS1 oriV: origin of replication for the Pseudomonas plasmid pVS1 (Heeb et al., 2000)
   6401..7474    -  CDS            pVS1 RepA: replication protein from the Pseudomonas plasmid pVS1 (Heeb et al., 2000)
   7903..281     -  CDS            pVS1 StaA (across the origin): stability protein from the Pseudomonas plasmid pVS1 (Heeb et al., 2000)
>Addgene plasmid #173554 | pICSL86977OD:PITG_18683 | addgene full sequence | sequence record 342788 | Addgene NGS Result
GCGGACACAGCCAAGTCCGCCGCCTGGGGCGCTCCGTCGATCACTACGAAGTCGCGCCGGCCGATGGCCT
TCACGTCGCGGTCAATCGTCGGGCGGTCGATGCCGACAACGGTTAGCGGTTGATCTTCCCGCACGGCCGC
CCAATCGCGGGCACTGCCCTGGGGATCGGAATCGACTAACAGAACATCGGCCCCGGCGAGTTGCAGGGCG
CGGGCTAGATGGGTTGCGATGGTCGTCTTGCCTGACCCGCCTTTCTGGTTAAGTACAGCGATAACCTTCA
TGCGTTCCCCTTGCGTATTTGTTTATTTACTCATCGCATCATATACGCAGCGACCGCATGACGCAAGCTG
TTTTACTCAAATACACATCACCTTTTTAGACGGCGGCGCTCGGTTTCTTCAGCGGCCAAGCTGGCCGGCC
AGGCCGCCAGCTTGGCATCAGACAAACCGGCCAGGATTTCATGCAGCCGCACGGCTGACTCCCGAGGGGA
ACCCTGTGGTTGGCATGCACATACAAATGGACGAACGGATAAACCTTTTCACGCCCTTTTAAATATCCGA
TTATTCTAATAAACGCTCTTTTCTCTTAGGTTTACCCGCCAATATATCCTGTCAAACACTGATAGTTTAA
ACGGATCACTTCGTGTCCCTCGGTCACATGTGCATCCTCTAGTAGCGGTCCTGCTGAGCCTCGACATGTT
GTCGCAAAATTCGCCCTGGACCCGCCCAACGATTTGTCGTCACTGTCAAGGTTTGACCTGCACTTCATTT
GGGGCCCACATACACCAAAAAAATGCTGCATAATTCTCGGGGCAGCAAGTCGGTTACCCGGCCGCCGTGC
TGGACCGGGTTGAATGGTGCCCGTAACTTTCGGTAGAGCGGACGGCCAATACTCAACTTCAAGGAATCTC
ACCCATGCGCGCCGGCGGGGAACCGGAGTTCCCTTCAGTGAGCGTTATTAGTTCGCCGCTCGGTGTGTCG
TAGATACTAGCCCCTGGGGCACTTTTGAAATTTGAATAAGATTTATGTAATCAGTCTTTTAGGTTTGACC
GGTTCTGCCGCTTTTTTTAAAATTGGATTTGTAATAATAAAACGCAATTGTTTGTTATTGTGGCGCTCTA
TCATAGATGTCGCTATAAACCTATTCAGCACAATATATTGTTTTCATTTTAATATTGTACATATAAGTAG
TAGGGTACAATCAGTAAATTGAACGGAGAATATTATTCATAAAAATACGATAGTAACGGGTGATATATTC
ATTAGAATGAACCGAAACCGGCGGTAAGGATCTGAGCTACACATGCTCAGGTTTTTTACAACGTGCACAA
CAGAATTGAAAGCAAATATCATGCGATCATAGGCTTCTCGCATATCTCATTAAAGCAGGACAAGCTCAAG
ACTTAGTCATCTTCTTCTTAGCCTTCTTAGCAGCCTCGATCAACTTTCCGATCTTGATGTCAGGCTTCTT
GATGATCTTGTTAGTAGAAGGGATGATGTTCTTCCAGAATCCTCCGTATCCGTCACCCCTTCCAGACTGG
ATCACCTCCTGAGCCTCCACCATTGTATCGATAATTGTAAATGTAATTGTAATGTTGTTTGTTGTTTGTT
GTTGTTGGTAATTGTTGTAAAAATGAGCTCTTATACTCGAGCGTGTCCTCTCCAAATGAAATGAACTTCC
TTATATAGAGGAAGGGTCTTGCGAAGGATAGTGGGATTGTGCGTCATCCCTTACGTCAGTGGAGATGTCA
CATCAATCCACTTGCTTTGTAGACGTGGTTGGAACCTCTTCTTTTTCCACGATGCTCCTCGTGGGTGGGG
GTCCATCTTTGGGACCACTGTCGGCAGAGAGATCTTGAATGATAGCCTTTCCTTTATCGCAATGATGGCA
TTTGTAGGAGCCACCTTCCTTTTCTACTGTCCTTTCGATGAAGTGACAGATAGCTGGGCAATGGAATCCG
AGGAGGTTTCCCGAAATTATCCTTTGTTGAAAAGTCTCAATAGCCCTTTGATCTTCTGAGACTGTATCTT
TGACATTTTTGGAGTAGACCAGAGTGTCGTGCTCCACCATGTTGACGAAGATTTTCTTCTTGTCATTGAG
TCGTAAAAGACTCTGTATGAACTGTTCGCCAGTCTTGACGGCGAGTTCTGTTAGATCCTCGATTTGAATC
TTAGACTCCATGCATGGCCTTAGATTCAGTAGGAACTACCTTTTTAGAGACTCCAATCTCTATTACTTGC
CTTGGTTTATGAAGCAAGCCTTGAATCGTCCATACTGGAATAGTACTTCTGATCTTGAGAAATATGTCTT
TCTCTGTGTTCTTGATGCAATTAGTCCTGAATCTTTTGACTGCATCTTTAACCTTCTTGGGAAGGTATTT
GATCTCCTGGAGATTGTTACTCGGGTAGATCGTCTTGATGAGACTTGCTGCGTAGGCCTCTCTAACCATC
TGTGGGTCAGCATTCTTTCTGAAATTGAAGAGGCTAACCTTCTCATTATCAGTGGTGAACATAGTGTCGT
CACCTTCACCTTCGAACTTCCTTCCTAGATCGTAAAGATAGAGGAAATCGTCCATTGTAATCTCCGGGGC
AAAGGAGATCTCTTTTGGGGCTGGATCACTGCTGGGCCTTTTGGTTCCTAGCGTGAGCCAGTGGGCTTTT
TGCTTTGGTGGGCTTGTTAGGGCCTTAGCAAAGCTCTTGGGCTTGAGTTGAGCTTCTCCTTTGGGGATGA
AGTTCAACCTGTCTGTTTGCTGACTTGTTGTGTACGCGTCAGCTGCTGCTCTTGCCTCTGTAATAGTGGC
AAATTTCTTGTGTGCAACTCCGGGAACGCCGTTTGTTGCCGCCTTTGTACAACCCCAGTCATCGTATATA
CCGGCATGTGGACCGTTATACACAACGTAGTAGTTGATATGAGGGTGTTGAATACCCGATTCTGCTCTGA
GAGGAGCAACTGTGCTGTTAAGCTCAGATTTTTGTGGGATTGGAATTCCTCCAAGCTTGAATTCTTGCAG
CGCTCCAATTCAGCAAGCGTCGATCTAGTAACATAGATGACACCGCGCGCGATAATTTATCCTAGTTTGC
GCGCTATATTTTGTTTTCTATCGCGTATTAAATGTATAATTGCGGGACTCTAATCATAAAAACCCATCTC
ATAAATAACGTCATGCATTACATGTTAATTATTACATGCTTAACGTAATTCAACAGAAATTATATGATAA
TCATCGCAAGACCGGCAACAGGATTCAATCTTAAGAAACTTTATTGCCAAATGTTTGAACGATCTGCTTG
ACTCTAGATCCAGAGTCCCGCTCAAATCTCAGTCACAGGAAGAACAGGTCTAGGAGGAACAGGAAGAGAG
AAATCAAGCTGCCAGAATCCCACATCATGCCAATTTCCATGTTTGAAACCAGCAGCTCTAAGCATTCCCC
TAGGAGCATAACCAAGAGCCTCATGCATCCTCACAGAAGGATCATTAGGAAGTCCAATCACAGCAACCAC
AGACTTGAAACCCTGAGCCTCCAAAGACTTCAAAAGATGAGTGTAAAGAGTAGATCCAAGACCAGTTCTT
TGATGCCTAGGAGACACGTAAACAGTAGACTCAGCAGTCCAATCGTAAGCATTCCTAGCCTTCCAAGGAC
CAGCATAAGCAATACCAGCCACTTCACCATCCACTTCAGCAACAAGCCAAGGATACCTCTCTCTAAGCCT
CACAAGATCATCAGTCCACTCTTGTGGTTCTTGAGGCTCAGTCCTGAAATTCACAGTAGAAGTCTCAATG
TAATGATTCACAATAGTGCACACAGCAGGCATATCAGCCTCAGTAGCCCTTCTAATATCAGCAGGCCTTC
TTTCAGGAGACATGCGAAACGATCCAGATCCGGTGCAGATTATTTGGATTGAGAGTGAATATGAGACTCT
AATTGGATACCGAGGGGAATTTATGGAACGTCAGTGGAGCATTTTGACAAGAAATATTTGCTAGCTGATA
GTGACCTTAGGCGACTTTTGAACGCGCAATAATGGTTTCTGACGTATGTGCTTAGCTCATTAAACTCCAG
AAACCCGCGGCTGAGTGGCTCCTTCAACGTTGCGGTTCTGTCAGTTCCAAACGTAAAACGGCTTGTCCCG
CGTCATCGGCGGGGGTCATAACGTGACTCCCTTAATTCTCCGCTCCGGATCCGAATTCGGCACAGAGTGT
TCAACCCCAGTACATTAAAAACGTCCGCAATGTGTTATTAAGTTGTCTAAGCGTCAATTTGTTTACACCA
CAATATATCCTGCCACCAGCCAGCCAACAGCTCCCCGACCGGCAGCTCGGCACAAAATCACCACTCGATA
CAGGCAGCCCATCAACCATGACTACTGTCCGGTCCAACAGATCCGAGCAGGAACCGTAAAAAGGCCGCGT
TGCTGGCGTTTTTCCATAGGCTCCGCCCCCCTGACGAGCATCACAAAAATCGACGCTCAAGTCAGAGGTG
GCGAAACCCGACAGGACTATAAAGATACCAGGCGTTTCCCCCTGGAAGCTCCCTCGTGCGCTCTCCTGTT
CCGACCCTGCCGCTTACCGGATACCTGTCCGCCTTTCTCCCTTCGGGAAGCGTGGCGCTTTCTCATAGCT
CACGCTGTAGGTATCTCAGTTCGGTGTAGGTCGTTCGCTCCAAGCTGGGCTGTGTGCACGAACCCCCCGT
TCAGCCCGACCGCTGCGCCTTATCCGGTAACTATCGTCTTGAGTCCAACCCGGTAAGACACGACTTATCG
CCACTGGCAGCAGCCACTGGTAACAGGATTAGCAGAGCGAGGTATGTAGGCGGTGCTACAGAGTTCTTGA
AGTGGTGGCCTAACTACGGCTACACTAGAAGAACAGTATTTGGTATCTGCGCTCTGCTGAAGCCAGTTAC
CTTCGGAAAAAGAGTTGGTAGCTCTTGATCCGGCAAACAAACCACCGCTGGTAGCGGTGGTTTTTTTGTT
TGCAAGCAGCAGATTACGCGCAGAAAAAAAGGATCTCAAGAAGATCCTTTGATCTTTTCTACGGGGTCTG
ACGCTCAGTGGAACGAAAACTCACGTTAAGGGATTTTGGTCATGAGATTATCAAAAAGGATCTTCACCTA
GATCCTTTTAAATTAAAAATGAAGTTTTAAATCAATCTAAAGTATATATGAGTAAACTTGGTCTGACAGC
TAAAACAATTCATCCAGTAAAATATAATATTTTATTTTCTCCCAATCAGGCTTGATCCCCAGTAAGTCAA
AAAATAGCTCGACATACTGTTCTTCCCCGATATCCTCCCTGAGCGACCGGACGCAGAAGGCAATGTCATA
CCACTTGTCCGCCCTGCCGCTTCTCCCAAGATCAATAAAGCCACTTACTTTGCCATCTTTCACAAAGATG
TTGCTGTCTCCCAGGTCGCCGTGGGAAAAGACAAGTTCCTCTTCGGGCTTTTCCGTCTTTAAAAAATCAT
ACAGCTCGCGCGGATCTTTAAATGGAGTGTCCTCTTCCCAGTTTTCGCAATCCACATCGGCCAGATCGTT
ATTCAGTAAGTAATCCAATTCGGCTAAGCGGCTGTCTAAGCTATTCGTATAGGGACAATCCGATATGTCG
ATGGAGTGAAAGAGCCTGATGCACTCCGCATACAGCTCGATAATCTTTTCAGGGCTTTGTTCATCTTCAT
ACTCTTCCGAGCAAAGGACGCCATCGGCCTCACTCATGAGCAGATTGCTCCAGCCATCATGCCGTTCAAA
GTGCAGGACCTTTGGAACAGGCAGCTTTCCTTCCAGCCATAGCATCATGTCCTTTTCCCGTTCCACATCA
TAGGTGGTCCCTTTATACCGGCTGTCCGTCATTTTTAAATATAGGTTTTCATTTTCTCCCACCAGCTTAT
ATACCTTAGCAGGAGACATTCCTTCCGTATCTTTTACGCAGCGGTATTTTTCGATCAGTTTTTTCAATTC
CGGTGATATTCTCATTTTAGCCATACTCTTCCTTTTTCAATATTATTGAAGCATTTATCAGGGTTATTGT
CTCATGAGCGGATACATATTTGAATGTATTTAGAAAAATAAACAAATAGGGGTTCCGCGCACTCGGAGCC
TTGATGTGGGCGCTTTTTGCAGCTGTTCGGCTGTGCGCTGGCCAGACAGTTATGCACAGGCCAGGCGGGT
TTTAAGAGTTTTAATAAGTTTTAAAGAGTTTTAGGCGGAAAAATCGCCTTTTTTCTCTTTTATATCAGTC
ACTTACATGTGTGACCGGTTCCCAATGTACGGCTTTGGGTTCCCAATGTACGGGTTCCGGTTCCCAATGT
ACGGCTTTGGGTTCCCAATGTACGTGCTATCCACAGGAAAGAAGCTTTTTCGACCTTTTTCCCCTGCTAG
GGCAATTTGCCCTAGCATCTGCTCCGTACATTAGGAACCGGCGGATGCTTCGCCCTCGATCAGGTTGCGG
TAGCGCATGACTAGGATCGGGCCAGCCTGCCCCGCCTCCTCCTTCAAATCGTACTCCGGCAGGTCATTTG
ACCCGATCAGCTTGCGCACGGTGAAACAGAACTTCTTGAACTCTCCGGCGCTGCCACTGCGTTCGTAGAT
CGTCTTGAACAACCATCTGGCTTCTGCCTTGCCTGCGGCGCGGCGTGCCAGGCGGTAGAGAAAACGGCCG
ATGCCGGGATCGATCAAAAAGTAATCGGGGTGAACCGTCAGCACGTCCGGGTTCTTGCCTTCTGTGATCT
CGCGGTACATCCAATCAGCTAGCTCGATCTCGATGTACTCCGGCCGCCCGGTTTCGCTCTTTACGATCTT
GTAGCGGCTAATCAAGGCTTCACCCTCGGATACCGTCACCAGGCGGCCGTTCTTGGCCTTCTTCGTACGC
TGCATGGCAACGTGCGTGGTGTTTAACCGAATGCAGGTTTCTACCAGGTCGTCTTTCTGCTTTCCGCCAT
CGGCTCGCCGGCAGAACTTGAGTACGTCCGCAACGTGTGGACGGAACACGCGGCCGGGCTTGTCTCCCTT
CCCTTCCCGGTATCGGTTCATGGATTCGGTTAGATGGGAAACCGCCATCAGTACCAGGTCGTAATCCCAC
ACACTGGCCATGCCGGCCGGCCCTGCGGAAACCTCTACGTGCCCGTCTGGAAGCTCGTAGCGGATCACCT
CGCCAGCTCGTCGGTCACGCTTCGACAGACGGAAAACGGCCACGTCCATGATGCTGCGACTATCGCGGGT
GCCCACGTCATAGAGCATCGGAACGAAAAAATCTGGTTGCTCGTCGCCCTTGGGCGGCTTCCTAATCGAC
GACGCACCGGCTGCCGGCGGTTGCCGGGATTCTTTGCGGATTCGATCAGCGGCCGCTTGCCACGATTCAC
CGGGGCGTGCTTCTGCCTCGATGCGTTGCCGCTGGGCGGCCTGCGCGGCCTTCAACTTCTCCACCAGGTC
ATCACCCAGCGCCGCGCCGATTTGTACCGGGCCGGATGGTTTGCGACCGCTCACGCCGATTCCTCGGGCT
TGGGGGTTCCAGTGCCATTGCAGGGCCGGCAGACAACCCAGCCGCTTACGCCTGGCCAACCGCCCGTTCC
TCCACACATGGGGCATTCCACGGCGTCGGTGCCTGGTTGTTCTTGATTTTCCATGCCGCCTCCTTTAGCC
GCTAAAATTCATCTACTCATTTATTCATTTGCTCATTTACTCTGGTAGCTGCGCGATGTATTCAGATAGC
AGCTCGGTAATGGTCTTGCCTTGGCGTACCGCGTACATCTTCAGCTTGGTGTGATCCTCCGCCGGCAACT
GAAAGTTGACCCGCTTCATGGCTGGCGTGTCTGCCAGGCTGGCCAACGTTGCAGCCTTGCTGCTGCGTGC
GCTCGGACGGCCGGCACTTAGCGTGTTTGTGCTTTTGCTCATTTTCTCTTTACCTCATTAACTCAAATGA
GTTTTGATTTAATTTCAGCGGCCAGCGCCTGGACCTCGCGGGCAGCGTCGCCCTCGGGTTCTGATTCAAG
AACGGTTGTGCCGGCGGCGGCAGTGCCTGGGTAGCTCACGCGCTGCGTGATACGGGACTCAAGAATGGGC
AGCTCGTACCCGGCCAGCGCCTCGGCAACCTCACCGCCGATGCGCGTGCCTTTGATCGCCCGCGACACGA
CAAAGGCCGCTTGTAGCCTTCCATCCGTGACCTCAATGCGCTGCTTAACCAGCTCCACCAGGTCGGCGGT
GGCCCATATGTCGTAAGGGCTTGGCTGCACCGGAATCAGCACGAAGTCGGCTGCCTTGATC
